>Addgene plasmid #109165 | pGS-BacA-21222-FLP-3xFLAG | addgene full sequence | sequence record 242820 | Addgene NGS Result
AACCAGATAAGTGAAATCTAGTTCCAAACTATTTTGTCATTTTTAATTTTCGTATTAGCTTACGACGCTA
CACCCAGTTCCCATCTATTTTGTCACTCTTCCCTAAATAATCCTTAAAAACTCCATTTCCACCCCTCCCA
GTTCCCAACTATTTTGTCCGCCCACAACCGGTTGACTTGGGTCAACTGTCAGACCAAGTTTACTCATATA
TACTTTAGATTGATTTAAAACTTCATTTTTAATTTAAAAGGATCTAGGTGAAGATCCTTTTTGATAATCT
CATGACCAAAATCCCTTAACGTGAGTTTTCGTTCCACTGAGCGTCAGACCCCGTAGAAAAGATCAAAGGA
TCTTCTTGAGATCCTTTTTTTCTGCGCGTAATCTGCTGCTTGCAAACAAAAAAACCACCGCTACCAGCGG
TGGTTTGTTTGCCGGATCAAGAGCTACCAACTCTTTTTCCGAAGGTAACTGGCTTCAGCAGAGCGCAGAT
ACCAAATACTGTTCTTCTAGTGTAGCCGTAGTTAGGCCACCACTTCAAGAACTCTGTAGCACCGCCTACA
TACCTCGCTCTGCTAATCCTGTTACCAGTGGCTGCTGCCAGTGGCGATAAGTCGTGTCTTACCGGGTTGG
ACTCAAGACGATAGTTACCGGATAAGGCGCAGCGGTCGGGCTGAACGGGGGGTTCGTGCACACAGCCCAG
CTTGGAGCGAACGACCTACACCGAACTGAGATACCTACAGCGTGAGCTATGAGAAAGCGCCACGCTTCCC
GAAGGGAGAAAGGCGGACAGGTATCCGGTAAGCGGCAGGGTCGGAACAGGAGAGCGCACGAGGGAGCTTC
CAGGGGGAAACGCCTGGTATCTTTATAGTCCTGTCGGGTTTCGCCACCTCTGACTTGAGCGTCGATTTTT
GTGATGCTCGTCAGGGGGGCGGAGCCTATGGAAAAACGCCAGCAACGCGGCCTTTTTACGGTTCCTGGCC
TTTTGCTGGCCTTTTGCTCACATGTTCTTTCCTGCGTTATCCCCTGATTGACTTGGGTCGCTCTTCCTGT
GGATGCGCAGATGCCCTGCGTAAGCGGGTGTGGGCGGACAATAAAGTCTTAAACTGAACAAAATAGATCT
AAACTATGACAATAAAGTCTTAAACTAGACAGAATAGTTGTAAACTGAAATCAGTCCAGTTATGCTGTGA
AAAAGCATACTGGACTTTTGTTATGGCTAAAGCAAACTCTTCATTTTCTGAAGTGCAAATTGCCCGTCGT
ATTAAAGAGGGGCGTGGCCAAGGGCATGTAAAGACTATATTCGCGGCGTTGTGACAATTTACCGAACAAC
TCCGCGGCCGGGAAGCCGATCTCGGCTTGAACGAATTGTTAGGTGGCGGTACTTGGGTCGATATCAAAGT
GCATCACTTCTTCCCGTATGCCCAACTTTGTATAGAGAGCCACTGCGGGATCGTCACCGTAATCTGCTTG
CACGTAGATCACATAAGCACCAAGCGCGTTGGCCTCATGCTTGAGGAGATTGATGAGCGCGGTGGCAATG
CCCTGCCTCCGGTGCTCGCCGGAGACTGCGAGATCATAGATATAGATCTCACTACGCGGCTGCTCAAACT
TGGGCAGAACGTAAGCCGCGAGAGCGCCAACAACCGCTTCTTGGTCGAAGGCAGCAAGCGCGATGAATGT
CTTACTACGGAGCAAGTTCCCGAGGTAATCGGAGTCCGGCTGATGTTGGGAGTAGGTGGCTACGTCTCCG
AACTCACGACCGAAAAGATCAAGAGCAGCCCGCATGGATTTGACTTGGTCAGGGCCGAGCCTACATGTGC
GAATGATGCCCATACTTGAGCCACCTAACTTTGTTTTAGGGCGACTGCCCTGCTGCGTAACATCGTTGCT
GCTGCGTAACATCGTTGCTGCTCCATAACATCAAACATCGACCCACGGCGTAACGCGCTTGCTGCTTGGA
TGCCCGAGGCATAGACTGTACAAAAAAACAGTCATAACAAGCCATGAAAACCGCCACTGCGCCGTTACCA
CCGCTGCGTTCGGTCAAGGTTCTGGACCAGTTGCGTGAGCGCATACGCTACTTGCATTACAGTTTACGAA
CCGAACAGGCTTATGTCAACTGGGTTCGTGCCTTCATCCGTTTCCACGGTGTGCGTCACCCGGCAACCTT
GGGCAGCAGCGAAGTCGCCATAACTTCGTATAGCATACATTATACGAAGTTATCTGTAACTATAACGGTC
CTAAGGTAGCGAGTTTAAACACTAGTATCGATTCGCGACCTACTCCGGAATATTAATAGATCATGGAGAT
AATTAAAATGATAACCATCTCGCAAATAAATAAGTATTTTACTGTTTTCGTAACAGTTTTGTAATAAAAA
AACCTATAAATATTCCGGATTATTCATACCGTCCCACCATCGGGCGCGGATCCCGGTCCGAAGCGCGCGG
AATTCAAAGGCCTACGTCGACATGCCACAATTTGGTATATTATGTAAAACACCACCTAAGGTGCTTGTTC
GTCAGTTTGTGGAAAGGTTTGAAAGACCTTCAGGTGAGAAAATAGCATTATGTGCTGCTGAACTAACCTA
TTTATGTTGGATGATTACACATAACGGAACAGCAATCAAGAGAGCCACATTCATGAGCTATAATACTATC
ATAAGCAATTCGCTGAGTTTCGATATTGTCAATAAATCACTCCAGTTTAAATACAAGACGCAAAAAGCAA
CAATTCTGGAAGCCTCATTAAAGAAATTGATTCCTGCTTGGGAATTTACAATTATTCCTTACTATGGACA
AAAACATCAATCTGATATCACTGATATTGTAAGTAGTTTGCAATTACAGTTCGAATCATCGGAAGAAGCA
GATAAGGGAAATAGCCACAGTAAAAAAATGCTTAAAGCACTTCTAAGTGAGGGTGAAAGCATCTGGGAGA
TCACTGAGAAAATACTAAATTCGTTTGAGTATACTTCGAGATTTACAAAAACAAAAACTTTATACCAATT
CCTCTTCCTAGCTACTTTCATCAATTGTGGAAGATTCAGCGATATTAAGAACGTTGATCCGAAATCATTT
AAATTAGTCCAAAATAAGTATCTGGGAGTAATAATCCAGTGTTTAGTGACAGAGACAAAGACAAGCGTTA
GTAGGCACATATACTTCTTTAGCGCAAGGGGTAGGATCGATCCACTTGTATATTTGGATGAATTTTTGAG
GAATTCTGAACCAGTCCTAAAACGAGTAAATAGGACCGGCAATTCTTCAAGCAATAAACAGGAATACCAA
TTATTAAAAGATAACTTAGTCAGATCGTACAATAAAGCTTTGAAGAAAAATGCGCCTTATTCAATCTTTG
CTATAAAAAATGGCCCAAAATCTCACATTGGAAGACATTTGATGACCTCATTTCTTTCAATGAAGGGCCT
AACGGAGTTGACTAATGTTGTGGGAAATTGGAGCGATAAGCGTGCTTCTGCCGTGGCCAGGACAACGTAT
ACTCATCAGATAACAGCAATACCTGATCACTACTTCGCACTAGTTTCTCGGTACTATGCATATGATCCAA
TATCAAAGGAAATGATAGCATTGAAGGATGAGACTAATCCAATTGAGGAGTGGCAGCATATAGAACAGCT
AAAGGGTAGTGCTGAAGGAAGCATACGATACCCCGCATGGAATGGGATAATATCACAGGAGGTACTAGAC
TACCTTTCATCCTACATAAATAGACGCATATCTAGAGACTACAAAGACCATGACGGTGATTATAAAGATC
ATGACATCGATTACAAGGATGACGATGACAAGTAAAAGCTTGTCGAGAAGTACTAGAGGATCATAATCAG
CCATACCACATTTGTAGAGGTTTTACTTGCTTTAAAAAACCTCCCACACCTCCCCCTGAACCTGAAACAT
AAAATGAATGCAATTGTTGTTGTTAACTTGTTTATTGCAGCTTATAATGGTTACAAATAAAGCAATAGCA
TCACAAATTTCACAAATAAAGCATTTTTTTCACTGCATTCTAGTTGTGGTTTGTCCAAACTCATCAATGT
ATCTTATCATGTCTGGATCTGATCACTGCTTGAGCCTAGAAGATCCGGCTGCTAACAAAGCCCGAAAGGA
AGCTGAGTTGGCTGCTGCCACCGCTGAGCAATAACTATCATAACCCCTAGGGTATACCCATCTAATTGG
Features (pLannotate 1.2.2; 12 found; start..end, strand, type, name):
      1..166     -  mobile_element Tn7L: mini-Tn7 element (left end of the Tn7 transposon) Tn7
    356..944     +  rep_origin     ori: high-copy-number ColE1/pMB1/pBR322/pUC origin of replication
   1079..1302    -  mobile_element Tn7R: mini-Tn7 element (right end of the Tn7 transposon) Tn7
   1369..1902    -  CDS            GmR: gentamycin acetyltransferase; aacC1; confers resistance to gentamycin
   2091..2119    -  promoter       Pc promoter: intI1 (promoter lies within the coding sequence); class 1 integron promoter
   2190..2223    +  protein_bind   loxP: Cre-mediated recombination occurs in the 8-bp core sequence (GCATACAT). Cre recombinase
   2300..2391    +  promoter       polyhedrin promoter: polh from Autographa californica; promoter for the baculovirus polyhedrin gene
   2472..3740    +  CDS            FLP1: FLP_YEAST - Experimental evidence at protein level: Swiss-Prot protein existence level 1. Part of the plasmid amplification system, which corrects any decrease in copy number caused by a rare missegregation event. Catalyzes the recombination between the large inverted repetitions of the 2-micron plasmid during plasmid replication. This recombination event changes the direction of one of the two replication forks in the bidirectionally replicating molecule, effectively resulting in multiple rounds of replication from a single initiation event. Binds specifically to the FLP recognition target (F
   3747..3812    +  CDS            3xFLAG: three tandem FLAG® epitope tags, followed by an enterokinase cleavage site
   3839..3922    +  CDS            large T antigen (fragment): large T antigen from SV40 (simian virus 40)
   3945..4079    +  polyA_signal   SV40 poly(A) signal: SV40 polyadenylation signal
   4108..4157    +  CDS            SET1 (fragment): solubility-enhancement tag derived from T7 phage gene 10B
