[The description below was written by a language model from this plasmid's Addgene catalogue record and pLannotate feature annotations shown in this document.]
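Description:
pGS-BacA-21222-FLP-3xFLAG is a 4.2 kb insect expression transfer plasmid built on the pACEBac1 backbone, designed to produce the full-length Flp site-specific recombinase of Saccharomyces cerevisiae in a baculovirus/insect cell system. In bacteria it replicates from a high-copy ColE1/pUC-type origin and is selected with gentamicin, conferred by the aacC1 acetyltransferase gene driven by the class 1 integron Pc promoter.

The expression cassette places the Flp coding sequence under the Autographa californica polyhedrin promoter, a very strong, very late baculoviral promoter widely used for recombinant protein production. Flp is followed directly by a C-terminal 3xFLAG epitope for detection and affinity purification, and transcripts are terminated by the SV40 polyadenylation signal. The short "large T antigen" fragment annotated just upstream of that signal most likely reflects the SV40-derived terminator region, and the small SET1 fragment downstream is probably an incidental similarity match; neither appears to be a functional coding element.

The gentamicin marker, a loxP site and the expression cassette lie between the Tn7R and Tn7L ends, while the origin sits outside them. This arrangement allows Tn7 transposition of the cassette into a baculoviral bacmid carrying a Tn7 attachment site, from which recombinant virus is generated to infect insect cells. The loxP site, a standard feature of this vector family, permits Cre-mediated fusion with compatible donor plasmids for multigene assemblies. According to the record, the construct serves to express tagged Flp protein for biotechnological applications.
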