Addgene plasmid #109165: pGS-BacA-21222-FLP-3xFLAG
Purpose: Encodes yeast full-length Flp with C-terminal 3xFLAG tag to be expressed in a baculovirus/insect cell expression system
Depositing lab: Monika Golas. Depositing organization: Aarhus University. Publication: Expression of Flp Protein in a Baculovirus/Insect Cell System for Biotechnological Applications. Jensen IS, Inui K, Drakulic S, Jayaprakash S, Sander B, Golas MM. Protein J. 2017 Aug;36(4):332-342. doi: 10.1007/s10930-017-9724-z. PubMed 28660316.
Backbone
  Vector backbone: pACEBac1
  Backbone manufacturer: Geneva Biotech
  Vector type: Insect Expression
Growth in bacteria
  Bacterial resistance: Gentamicin, 10 μg/mL
  Growth temperature: 37°C
  Growth strain: DH5alpha
  Copy number: Unknown
Gene/Insert
  Gene/Insert name: Flp
  Species: S. cerevisiae (budding yeast)
  Insert size (bp): 1344
  Promoter: Polyhedrin
  Tag / fusion protein: 3xFLAG (C terminal on insert)
  Cloning method: Unknown
  Sequencing primers: 5′ polh; 3′ SV40_rev
Terms and licenses: Academic/Nonprofit Terms; Industry Terms: Not Available to Industry
How to cite: pGS-BacA-21222-FLP-3xFLAG was a gift from Monika Golas (Addgene plasmid # 109165 ; http://n2t.net/addgene:109165 ; RRID:Addgene_109165)
